Addgene plasmid #160105: pENTR1A_mmFbxw7(res) (closed)
Purpose: Expresses murine Fbxw7 alpha with a T199 silent mutation in mammalian cells. The T199 silent mutation confers resistance to the 5'-TGAACATGGTACAAGGCCAG-3' sgRNA
Depositing lab: Rizwan Haq. Depositing organization: Dana-Farber Cancer Institute. Publication: Inactivation of Fbxw7 impairs dsRNA sensing and confers resistance to PD-1 blockade. Gstalder C, Liu D, Miao D, Lutterbach B, DeVine AL, Lin C, Shettigar M, Pancholi P, Buchbinder EI, Carter SL, Manos MP, Rojas-Rudilla V, Brennick R, Gjini E, Chen PH, Lako A, Rodig S, Yoon CH, Freeman GJ, Barbie DA, Hodi FS, Miles W, Van Allen EM, Haq R. Cancer Discov. 2020 May 5. pii: 2159-8290.CD-19-1416. doi: 10.1158/2159-8290.CD-19-1416. PubMed 32371478.
Backbone
  Vector backbone: pENTR1A backbone
  Vector type: Mammalian Expression ; Gateway entry vector
Growth in bacteria
  Bacterial resistance: Kanamycin, 50 μg/mL
  Growth temperature: 37°C
  Growth strain: DH5alpha
  Copy number: High Copy
Gene/Insert
  Gene/Insert name: Fbxw7alpha
  Species: M. musculus (mouse)
  Entrez Gene: Fbxw7 (a.k.a. 1110001A17Rik, AGO, Cdc4, Fbw7, Fbwd6, Fbx30, Fbxo30, Fbxw6, SEL-10)
  Cloning method: Gateway Cloning
  Sequencing primers: 5′ pEXR; 3′ SeqL-B
Terms and licenses: Academic/Nonprofit Terms; Industry Terms: Not Available to Industry
How to cite: pENTR1A_mmFbxw7(res) (closed) was a gift from Rizwan Haq (Addgene plasmid # 160105 ; http://n2t.net/addgene:160105 ; RRID:Addgene_160105)
