[The description below was written by a language model from this plasmid's Addgene catalogue record and pLannotate feature annotations shown in this document.]
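Description:
pENTR1A_mmFbxw7(res) (closed) is a Gateway entry clone built on the pENTR1A backbone, about 4.4 kb in size, carrying the coding sequence of the alpha isoform of mouse Fbxw7 (also known as Fbw7, Cdc4, AGO or SEL-10). It is propagated in E. coli as a high-copy plasmid through a ColE1/pUC-type origin and selected with kanamycin via the aph(3')-Ia (KanR) gene. The rrnB T1 and T2 transcription terminators lie upstream of the cloning region, where they limit read-through transcription from the backbone into the insert.

The Fbxw7 open reading frame is flanked by attL1 and attL2 sites, so LR Clonase can transfer it directionally into any attR-containing destination vector. No eukaryotic promoter, polyadenylation signal, tag or reporter is annotated. Although the record lists the plasmid as a mammalian expression construct, expression in mammalian cells would therefore depend on the regulatory elements of the chosen destination vector. "Closed" in the name is the usual Gateway term for an ORF that keeps its stop codon, which would rule out C-terminal fusions, but the record does not state this explicitly.

The distinguishing feature is a silent mutation at the T199 codon. It leaves the protein sequence unchanged but disrupts the target site of a specific Fbxw7 sgRNA, making the cDNA resistant to Cas9 cutting. This suits the construct to rescue experiments, in which Fbxw7 alpha is re-expressed in CRISPR-knockout mouse cells to confirm that a phenotype is due to Fbxw7 loss. The associated publication links Fbxw7 inactivation to impaired dsRNA sensing and resistance to PD-1 blockade.
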