Features (pLannotate 1.2.2; 7 found; start..end, strand, type, name):
      1..100     +  protein_bind   attL1: mutant version of attL; recombination site for the Gateway® LR reaction LR Clonase™
    151..2280    +  CDS            Fbxw7: FBXW7_MOUSE - Also known as Fbw7 From Mus musculus (Mouse).
   2289..2388    -  protein_bind   attL2: mutant version of attL; recombination site for the Gateway® LR reaction LR Clonase™
   2511..3320    +  CDS            KanR: aminoglycoside phosphotransferase; aph(3')-Ia; confers resistance to kanamycin in bacteria or G418 (Geneticin®) in eukaryotes
   3410..3998    +  rep_origin     ori: high-copy-number ColE1/pMB1/pBR322/pUC origin of replication
   4166..4209    -  terminator     rrnB T1 terminator: Escherichia coli rrnB; transcription terminator T1 from the E. coli rrnB gene
   4341..4368    +  terminator     rrnB T2 terminator: transcription terminator T2 from the E. coli rrnB gene
>Addgene plasmid #160105 | pENTR1A_mmFbxw7(res) (closed) | addgene full sequence | sequence record 314321 | Addgene NGS Result
CAAATAATGATTTTATTTTGACTGATAGTGACCTGTTCGTTGCAACAAATTGATAAGCAATGCTTTTTTA
TAATGCCAACTTTGTACAAAAAAGCAGGCTTTAAAGGAACCAATTCAGTCGACTGGATCCGGTACCGAAT
TCGCGGCCGCATGAATCAGGAACTGCTCTCTGTGGGCAGCAAAAGACGACGAACTGGAGGCTCTCTGAGA
GGGAATGCTTCCTCAAGCCAGGTTGATGAGGGACAGATGAATCGCGTGGTTGAGGAGGATCCACAGCAGC
AAGCGAGACATCAAGAGGAGGAGCACACTGCGCGGAATGGTGAACTTGTGGGTGCAAACCCTAGGCCTGG
AGACCAGAACGATACCCAGCAAGGACAAGTGGAGGAAAATAATAACCGCTTTATTTCAGTAGATGAGGAC
TCTTCGGGAAATCAGGAAGAGCAAGAGGAAGATGAAGAGCATGCTGGGGAACAGGAGGAGGAAGAGGAGG
AAGAGGAAGAGGAGGAGGAGATGGACCAGGAGAGTGATGATTTTGATCCGTCTGATGACAGTAGCAGAGA
AGATGAACATACGCACAATAGCAATGTCACAAACTGCAGTAGTGTCTCGGACCTGCCCGCTCACCAGCTC
TCCTCTCCATTCTATACAAAGACAACAAAAATGAAAAGAAAGTTGGACCATGGTTCTGAAGTTCGTTCCT
TTTCTTTGGGAAAGAAACCATGCAAAGTCTCAGATTATACCAGTACAACTGGCCTTGTACCATGTTCAGC
AACACCAACAACTTTTGGGGACCTGAGAGCAGCCAATGGGCAAGGGCAGCAGCGGCGGAGGATTACATCT
GTCCAACCACCCACAGGCCTTCAAGAGTGGCTGAAAATGTTTCAGAGCTGGAGCGGACCAGAGAAGTTGC
TGGCTTTAGATGAGCTCATTGACAGCTGTGAACCAACACAAGTGAAGCATATGATGCAAGTGATAGAGCC
CCAGTTCCAGCGAGACTTCATCTCCTTGCTTCCTAAAGAGTTGGCACTCTATGTGCTTTCATTCCTGGAA
CCCAAAGACCTGCTGCAAGCGGCTCAGACTTGTCGATACTGGAGAATTTTGGCTGAGGATAACCTTCTCT
GGAGAGAGAAATGTAAAGAAGAGGGGATTGATGAACCGTTGCACATCAAGAGAAGAAAAATAATAAAACC
AGGTTTCATACACAGCCCATGGAAGAGTGCGTATATCAGACAGCACAGAATTGATACAAACTGGAGACGA
GGAGAACTCAAATCTCCTAAGGTGCTGAAAGGGCATGATGACCATGTGATCACATGCCTACAGTTTTGTG
GCAACCGCATAGTTAGTGGTTCTGATGACAACACTTTAAAAGTTTGGTCAGCGGTCACGGGCAAGTGTCT
GAGAACGTTAGTGGGACATACAGGTGGAGTGTGGTCATCACAGATGAGAGACAATATCATCATCAGTGGA
TCGACTGACCGGACTCTCAAAGTGTGGAATGCTGAAACTGGAGAGTGTATACATACTTTATATGGGCACA
CTTCTACTGTACGGTGTATGCATCTCCATGAAAAAAGGGTTGTAAGCGGTTCTCGAGATGCCACTCTCAG
GGTTTGGGATATTGAGACCGGCCAGTGTTTACACGTCCTGATGGGTCACGTAGCAGCGGTCCGCTGCGTT
CAGTATGATGGCAGGAGGGTTGTTAGTGGAGCTTATGATTTTATGGTGAAGGTGTGGGATCCAGAGACTG
AGACCTGTCTACACACGTTACAGGGACACACTAATAGAGTCTATTCATTACAGTTTGATGGCATCCATGT
GGTGAGTGGATCTCTTGATACATCAATCCGAGTCTGGGATGTGGAGACAGGGAATTGTATTCACACGCTA
ACAGGACACCAGTCATTAACGAGTGGAATGGAACTCAAAGACAATATTCTTGTCTCTGGGAATGCAGATT
CTACAGTTAAGATCTGGGATATCAAAACAGGACAGTGTTTACAAACTTTGCAAGGTCCCAGCAAGCATCA
GAGCGCTGTGACCTGCTTACAGTTCAACAAGAACTTCGTAATTACCAGCTCAGACGACGGAACGGTCAAA
CTCTGGGACTTGAAAACGGGTGAATTTATCCGAAACCTCGTCACATTGGAGAGTGGGGGGAGCGGGGGAG
TTGTGTGGCGGATCAGGGCCTCAAACACAAAGCTGGTGTGTGCAGTCGGGAGTCGGAATGGAACTGAGGA
AACCAAGCTCCTGGTGCTGGACTTTGATGTGGACATGAAATGATCTAGACCCAGCTTTCTTGTACAAAGT
TGGCATTATAAGAAAGCATTGCTTATCAATTTGTTGCAACGAACAGGTCACTATCAGTCAAAATAAAATC
ATTATTTGCCATCCAGCTGCAGCTCTGGCCCGTGTCTCAAAATCTCTGATGTTACATTGCACAAGATAAA
AATATATCATCATGAACAATAAAACTGTCTGCTTACATAAACAGTAATACAAGGGGTGTTATGAGCCATA
TTCAACGGGAAACGTCGAGGCCGCGATTAAATTCCAACATGGATGCTGATTTATATGGGTATAAATGGGC
TCGCGATAATGTCGGGCAATCAGGTGCGACAATCTATCGCTTGTATGGGAAGCCCGATGCGCCAGAGTTG
TTTCTGAAACATGGCAAAGGTAGCGTTGCCAATGATGTTACAGATGAGATGGTCAGACTAAACTGGCTGA
CGGAATTTATGCCTCTTCCGACCATCAAGCATTTTATCCGTACTCCTGATGATGCATGGTTACTCACCAC
TGCGATCCCCGGAAAAACAGCATTCCAGGTATTAGAAGAATATCCTGATTCAGGTGAAAATATTGTTGAT
GCGCTGGCAGTGTCCCTGCGCCGGTTGCATTCGATTCCTGTTTGTAATTGTCCTTTTAACAGCGATCGCG
TATTTCGTCTCGCTCAGGCGCAATCACGAATGAATAACGGTTTGGTTGATGCGAGTGATTTTGATGACGA
GCGTAATGGCTGGCCTGTTGAACAAGTCTGGAAAGAAATGCATAAACTTTTGCCATTCTCACCGGATTCA
GTCGTCACTCATGGTGATTTCTCACTTGATAACCTTATTTTTGACGAGGGGAAATTAATAGGTTGTATTG
ATGTTGGACGAGTCGGAATCGCAGACCGATACCAGGATCTTGCCATCCTATGGAACTGCCTCGGTGAGTT
TTCTCCTTCATTACAGAAACGGCTTTTTCAAAAATATGGTATTGATAATCCTGATATGAATAAATTGCAG
TTTCATTTGATGCTCGATGAGTTTTTCTAATCAGAATTGGTTAATTGGTTGTAACATTATTCAGATTGGG
CCCCGTTCCACTGAGCGTCAGACCCCGTAGAAAAGATCAAAGGATCTTCTTGAGATCCTTTTTTTCTGCG
CGTAATCTGCTGCTTGCAAACAAAAAAACCACCGCTACCAGCGGTGGTTTGTTTGCCGGATCAAGAGCTA
CCAACTCTTTTTCCGAAGGTAACTGGCTTCAGCAGAGCGCAGATACCAAATACTGTTCTTCTAGTGTAGC
CGTAGTTAGGCCACCACTTCAAGAACTCTGTAGCACCGCCTACATACCTCGCTCTGCTAATCCTGTTACC
AGTGGCTGCTGCCAGTGGCGATAAGTCGTGTCTTACCGGGTTGGACTCAAGACGATAGTTACCGGATAAG
GCGCAGCGGTCGGGCTGAACGGGGGGTTCGTGCACACAGCCCAGCTTGGAGCGAACGACCTACACCGAAC
TGAGATACCTACAGCGTGAGCTATGAGAAAGCGCCACGCTTCCCGAAGGGAGAAAGGCGGACAGGTATCC
GGTAAGCGGCAGGGTCGGAACAGGAGAGCGCACGAGGGAGCTTCCAGGGGGAAACGCCTGGTATCTTTAT
AGTCCTGTCGGGTTTCGCCACCTCTGACTTGAGCGTCGATTTTTGTGATGCTCGTCAGGGGGGCGGAGCC
TATGGAAAAACGCCAGCAACGCGGCCTTTTTACGGTTCCTGGCCTTTTGCTGGCCTTTTGCTCACATGTT
CTTTCCTGCGTTATCCCCTGATTCTGTGGATAACCGTATTACCGCTAGCATGGATCTCGGGGACGTCTAA
CTACTAAGCGAGAGTAGGGAACTGCCAGGCATCAAATAAAACGAAAGGCTCAGTCGGAAGACTGGGCCTT
TCGTTTTATCTGTTGTTTGTCGGTGAACGCTCTCCTGAGTAGGACAAATCCGCCGGGAGCGGATTTGAAC
GTTGTGAAGCAACGGCCCGGAGGGTGGCGGGCAGGACGCCCGCCATAAACTGCCAGGCATCAAACTAAGC
AGAAGGCCATCCTGACGGATGGCCTTTTTGCGTTTCTACAAACTCTTCCTGTTAGTTAGTTACTTAAGCT
CGGGCCC
